>Addgene plasmid #118342 | MtMscL delta49 | depositor full sequence | sequence record 223956 | MtMscL delta49 in pET19b
GAAGGTAACTGGCTTCAGCAGAGCGCAGATACCAAATACTGTCCTTCTAGTGTAGCCGTAGTTAGGCCAC
CACTTCAAGAACTCTGTAGCACCGCCTACATACCTCGCTCTGCTAATCCTGTTACCAGTGGCTGCTGCCA
GTGGCGATAAGTCGTGTCTTACCGGGTTGGACTCAAGACGATAGTTACCGGATAAGGCGCAGCGGTCGGG
CTGAACGGGGGGTTCGTGCACACAGCCCAGCTTGGAGCGAACGACCTACACCGAACTGAGATACCTACAG
CGTGAGCTATGAGAAAGCGCCACGCTTCCCGAAGGGAGAAAGGCGGACAGGTATCCGGTAAGCGGCAGGG
TCGGAACAGGAGAGCGCACGAGGGAGCTTCCAGGGGGAAACGCCTGGTATCTTTATAGTCCTGTCGGGTT
TCGCCACCTCTGACTTGAGCGTCGATTTTTGTGATGCTCGTCAGGGGGGCGGAGCCTATGGAAAAACGCC
AGCAACGCGGCCTTTTTACGGTTCCTGGCCTTTTGCTGGCCTTTTGCTCACATGTTCTTTCCTGCGTTAT
CCCCTGATTCTGTGGATAACCGTATTACCGCCTTTGAGTGAGCTGATACCGCTCGCCGCAGCCGAACGAC
CGAGCGCAGCGAGTCAGTGAGCGAGGAAGCGGAAGAGCGCCTGATGCGGTATTTTCTCCTTACGCATCTG
TGCGGTATTTCACACCGCATATATGGTGCACTCTCAGTACAATCTGCTCTGATGCCGCATAGTTAAGCCA
GTATACACTCCGCTATCGCTACGTGACTGGGTCATGGCTGCGCCCCGACACCCGCCAACACCCGCTGACG
CGCCCTGACGGGCTTGTCTGCTCCCGGCATCCGCTTACAGACAAGCTGTGACCGTCTCCGGGAGCTGCAT
GTGTCAGAGGTTTTCACCGTCATCACCGAAACGCGCGAGGCAGCTGCGGTAAAGCTCATCAGCGTGGTCG
TGAAGCGATTCACAGATGTCTGCCTGTTCATCCGCGTCCAGCTCGTTGAGTTTCTCCAGAAGCGTTAATG
TCTGGCTTCTGATAAAGCGGGCCATGTTAAGGGCGGTTTTTTCCTGTTTGGTCACTGATGCCTCCGTGTA
AGGGGGATTTCTGTTCATGGGGGTAATGATACCGATGAAACGAGAGAGGATGCTCACGATACGGGTTACT
GATGATGAACATGCCCGGTTACTGGAACGTTGTGAGGGTAAACAACTGGCGGTATGGATGCGGCGGGACC
AGAGAAAAATCACTCAGGGTCAATGCCAGCGCTTCGTTAATACAGATGTAGGTGTTCCACAGGGTAGCCA
GCAGCATCCTGCGATGCAGATCCGGAACATAATGGTGCAGGGCGCTGACTTCCGCGTTTCCAGACTTTAC
GAAACACGGAAACCGAAGACCATTCATGTTGTTGCTCAGGTCGCAGACGTTTTGCAGCAGCAGTCGCTTC
ACGTTCGCTCGCGTATCGGTGATTCATTCTGCTAACCAGTAAGGCAACCCCGCCAGCCTAGCCGGGTCCT
CAACGACAGGAGCACGATCATGCGCACCCGTGGCCAGGACCCAACGCTGCCCGAGATGCGCCGCGTGCGG
CTGCTGGAGATGGCGGACGCGATGGATATGTTCTGCCAAGGGTTGGTTTGCGCATTCACAGTTCTCCGCA
AGAATTGATTGGCTCCAATTCTTGGAGTGGTGAATCCGTTAGCGAGGTGCCGCCGGCTTCCATTCAGGTC
GAGGTGGCCCGGCTCCATGCACCGCGACGCAACGCGGGGAGGCAGACAAGGTATAGGGCGGCGCCTACAA
TCCATGCCAACCCGTTCCATGTGCTCGCCGAGGCGGCATAAATCGCCGTGACGATCAGCGGTCCAGTGAT
CGAAGTTAGGCTGGTAAGAGCCGCGAGCGATCCTTGAAGCTGTCCCTGATGGTCGTCATCTACCTGCCTG
GACAGCATGGCCTGCAACGCGGGCATCCCGATGCCGCCGGAAGCGAGAAGAATCATAATGGGGAAGGCCA
TCCAGCCTCGCGTCGCGAACGCCAGCAAGACGTAGCCCAGCGCGTCGGCCGCCATGCCGGCGATAATGGC
CTGCTTCTCGCCGAAACGTTTGGTGGCGGGACCAGTGACGAAGGCTTGAGCGAGGGCGTGCAAGATTCCG
AATACCGCAAGCGACAGGCCGATCATCGTCGCGCTCCAGCGAAAGCGGTCCTCGCCGAAAATGACCCAGA
GCGCTGCCGGCACCTGTCCTACGAGTTGCATGATAAAGAAGACAGTCATAAGTGCGGCGACGATAGTCAT
GCCCCGCGCCCACCGGAAGGAGCTGACTGGGTTGAAGGCTCTCAAGGGCATCGGTCGAGATCCCGGTGCC
TAATGAGTGAGCTAACTTACATTAATTGCGTTGCGCTCACTGCCCGCTTTCCAGTCGGGAAACCTGTCGT
GCCAGCTGCATTAATGAATCGGCCAACGCGCGGGGAGAGGCGGTTTGCGTATTGGGCGCCAGGGTGGTTT
TTCTTTTCACCAGTGAGACGGGCAACAGCTGATTGCCCTTCACCGCCTGGCCCTGAGAGAGTTGCAGCAA
GCGGTCCACGCTGGTTTGCCCCAGCAGGCGAAAATCCTGTTTGATGGTGGTTAACGGCGGGATATAACAT
GAGCTGTCTTCGGTATCGTCGTATCCCACTACCGAGATATCCGCACCAACGCGCAGCCCGGACTCGGTAA
TGGCGCGCATTGCGCCCAGCGCCATCTGATCGTTGGCAACCAGCATCGCAGTGGGAACGATGCCCTCATT
CAGCATTTGCATGGTTTGTTGAAAACCGGACATGGCACTCCAGTCGCCTTCCCGTTCCGCTATCGGCTGA
ATTTGATTGCGAGTGAGATATTTATGCCAGCCAGCCAGACGCAGACGCGCCGAGACAGAACTTAATGGGC
CCGCTAACAGCGCGATTTGCTGGTGACCCAATGCGACCAGATGCTCCACGCCCAGTCGCGTACCGTCTTC
ATGGGAGAAAATAATACTGTTGATGGGTGTCTGGTCAGAGACATCAAGAAATAACGCCGGAACATTAGTG
CAGGCAGCTTCCACAGCAATGGCATCCTGGTCATCCAGCGGATAGTTAATGATCAGCCCACTGACGCGTT
GCGCGAGAAGATTGTGCACCGCCGCTTTACAGGCTTCGACGCCGCTTCGTTCTACCATCGACACCACCAC
GCTGGCACCCAGTTGATCGGCGCGAGATTTAATCGCCGCGACAATTTGCGACGGCGCGTGCAGGGCCAGA
CTGGAGGTGGCAACGCCAATCAGCAACGACTGTTTGCCCGCCAGTTGTTGTGCCACGCGGTTGGGAATGT
AATTCAGCTCCGCCATCGCCGCTTCCACTTTTTCCCGCGTTTTCGCAGAAACGTGGCTGGCCTGGTTCAC
CACGCGGGAAACGGTCTGATAAGAGACACCGGCATACTCTGCGACATCGTATAACGTTACTGGTTTCACA
TTCACCACCCTGAATTGACTCTCTTCCGGGCGCTATCATGCCATACCGCGAAAGGTTTTGCGCCATTCGA
TGGTGTCCGGGATCTCGACGCTCTCCCTTATGCGACTCCTGCATTAGGAAGCAGCCCAGTAGTAGGTTGA
GGCCGTTGAGCACCGCCGCCGCAAGGAATGGTGCATGCAAGGAGATGGCGCCCAACAGTCCCCCGGCCAC
GGGGCCTGCCACCATACCCACGCCGAAACAAGCGCTCATGAGCCCGAAGTGGCGAGCCCGATCTTCCCCA
TCGGTGATGTCGGCGATATAGGCGCCAGCAACCGCACCTGTGGCGCCGGTGATGCCGGCCACGATGCGTC
CGGCGTAGAGGATCGAGATCTCGATCCCGCGAAATTAATACGACTCACTATAGGGGAATTGTGAGCGGAT
AACAATTCCCCTCTAGAAATAATTTTGTTTAACTTTAAGAAGGAGATATACCATGGGCTGGAGCCATCAT
CATCATCATCACAGCAGCGGCCTGGTGCCGCGCGGCAGCCATATGCTCAAAGGATTCAAGGAGTTTCTCG
CGCGGGGTAATATCGTCGACCTGGCTGTCGCGGTGGTAATCGGCACAGCGTTCACGGCGTTGGTCACCAA
GTTCACCGACAGCATCATTACGCCGCTGATCAACCGGATCGGCGTCAACGCACAGTCCGACGTCGGCATC
TTGCGGATCGGTATCGGCGGTGGTCAGACCATTGACTTGAACGTCTTGTTGTCGGCAGCGATCAACTTTT
TCCTGATCGCGTTCGCGGTGTACTTCCTAGTCGTGCTGCCCTACAACACACTACGCAAGAAGGGGTAAGT
CGAGCAGCCGGGCGACACCCAAGTCGTGCTGCTCACCGAAATCCGCGATCTGCTCGCGCAAACGAACGGG
GACTCGCCGGGGAGGCACGGCGGCCGTGGGACACCATCGCCAACCGACGGGCCTCGCGCGAGCACAGAAT
CGCAACCCGGGTAAGAATTCGAGCTCCGTCGACAAGCTTGCGGCCGCACTCGAGCACCACCACCACCACC
ACTGAGATCCGGCTGCTAACAAAGCCCGAAAGGAAGCTGAGTTGGCTGCTGCCACCGCTGAGCAATAACT
AGCATAACCCCTTGGGGCCTCTAAACGGGTCTTGAGGGGTTTTTTGCTGAAAGGAGGAACTATATCCGGA
TATCCCGCAAGAGGCCCGGCAGTACCGGCATAACCAAGCCTATGCCTACAGCATCCAGGGTGACGGTGCC
GAGGATGACGATGAGCGCATTGTTAGATTTCATACACGGTGCCTGACTGCGTTAGCAATTTAACTGTGAT
AAACTACCGCATTAAAGCTTATCGATGATAAGCTGTCAAACATGAGAATTCTTGAAGACGAAAGGGCCTC
GTGATACGCCTATTTTTATAGGTTAATGTCATGATAATAATGGTTTCTTAGACGTCAGGTGGCACTTTTC
GGGGAAATGTGCGCGGAACCCCTATTTGTTTATTTTTCTAAATACATTCAAATATGTATCCGCTCATGAG
ACAATAACCCTGATAAATGCTTCAATAATATTGAAAAAGGAAGAGTATGAGTATTCAACATTTCCGTGTC
GCCCTTATTCCCTTTTTTGCGGCATTTTGCCTTCCTGTTTTTGCTCACCCAGAAACGCTGGTGAAAGTAA
AAGATGCTGAAGATCAGTTGGGTGCACGAGTGGGTTACATCGAACTGGATCTCAACAGCGGTAAGATCCT
TGAGAGTTTTCGCCCCGAAGAACGTTTTCCAATGATGAGCACTTTTAAAGTTCTGCTATGTGGCGCGGTA
TTATCCCGTGTTGACGCCGGGCAAGAGCAACTCGGTCGCCGCATACACTATTCTCAGAATGACTTGGTTG
AGTACTCACCAGTCACAGAAAAGCATCTTACGGATGGCATGACAGTAAGAGAATTATGCAGTGCTGCCAT
AACCATGAGTGATAACACTGCGGCCAACTTACTTCTGACAACGATCGGAGGACCGAAGGAGCTAACCGCT
TTTTTGCACAACATGGGGGATCATGTAACTCGCCTTGATCGTTGGGAACCGGAGCTGAATGAAGCCATAC
CAAACGACGAGCGTGACACCACGATGCCTGCAGCAATGGCAACAACGTTGCGCAAACTATTAACTGGCGA
ACTACTTACTCTAGCTTCCCGGCAACAATTAATAGACTGGATGGAGGCGGATAAAGTTGCAGGACCACTT
CTGCGCTCGGCCCTTCCGGCTGGCTGGTTTATTGCTGATAAATCTGGAGCCGGTGAGCGTGGGTCTCGCG
GTATCATTGCAGCACTGGGGCCAGATGGTAAGCCCTCCCGTATCGTAGTTATCTACACGACGGGGAGTCA
GGCAACTATGGATGAACGAAATAGACAGATCGCTGAGATAGGTGCCTCACTGATTAAGCATTGGTAACTG
TCAGACCAAGTTTACTCATATATACTTTAGATTGATTTAAAACTTCATTTTTAATTTAAAAGGATCTAGG
TGAAGATCCTTTTTGATAATCTCATGACCAAAATCCCTTAACGTGAGTTTTCGTTCCACTGAGCGTCAGA
CCCCGTAGAAAAGATCAAAGGATCTTCTTGAGATCCTTTTTTTCTGCGCGTAATCTGCTGCTTGCAAACA
AAAAAACCACCGCTACCAGCGGTGGTTTGTTTGCCGGATCAAGAGCTACCAACTCTTTTTCC
Features (pLannotate 1.2.2; 22 found; start..end, strand, type, name):
    670..812     -  misc_feature   bom: basis of mobility region from pBR322
    914..1105    -  CDS            rop: Rop protein, which maintains plasmids at low copy number; rop
   1122..1502    +  CDS            YPB1_ECOLX: Protein predicted: Swiss-Prot protein existence level 4. From Escherichia coli.
   1744..2368    -  CDS            TcR (fragment): tetracycline efflux protein; tet; confers resistance to tetracycline
   2383..2404    -  protein_bind   CAP binding site: CAP binding activates transcription in the presence of cAMP. E. coli catabolite activator protein
   2417..3499    -  CDS            lacI: lac repressor; lacI; The lac repressor binds to the lac operator to inhibit transcription in E. coli. This inhibition can be relieved by adding lactose or isopropyl-β-D-thiogalactopyranoside (IPTG).
   3500..3577    -  promoter       lacI promoter: lacI
   3585..3864    -  CDS            TcR (fragment): tetracycline efflux protein; tet; confers resistance to tetracycline
   3886..3904    +  promoter       T7 promoter: promoter for bacteriophage T7 RNA polymerase
   3905..3929    +  protein_bind   lac operator: The lac repressor binds to the lac operator to inhibit transcription in E. coli. This inhibition can be relieved by adding lactose or isopropyl-β-D-thiogalactopyranoside (IPTG). lac repressor encoded by lacI
   3944..3966    +  RBS            RBS: efficient ribosome binding site from bacteriophage T7 gene 10 (Olins and Rangwala, 1989)
   3985..4001    +  CDS            capTEV™ (fragment): composite tag for in vivo biotinylation, TEV protease cleavage, and 6xHis tagging
   4012..4029    +  CDS            thrombin site: thrombin recognition and cleavage site
   4033..4485    +  CDS            mscL: MSCL_MYCTU - Experimental evidence at protein level: Swiss-Prot protein existence level 1. Channel that opens in response to stretch forces in the membrane lipid bilayer. The force required to trigger channel opening depends on the nature of the membrane lipids; the presence of phosphatidylinositol enhances mechanosensitivity of the channel. May participate in the regulation of osmotic pressure changes within the cell. From Mycobacterium tuberculosis (strain ATCC 25618 / H37Rv).
   4535..4552    +  CDS            9xHis (fragment): 9xHis affinity tag
   4562..4611    +  CDS            SET1 (fragment): solubility-enhancement tag derived from T7 phage gene 10B
   4619..4666    +  terminator     T7 terminator: transcription terminator for bacteriophage T7 RNA polymerase
   4689..4793    -  CDS            TcR (fragment): tetracycline efflux protein; tet; confers resistance to tetracycline
   4841..4869    -  promoter       tet promoter: E. coli promoter for tetracycline efflux protein gene
   4982..5086    +  promoter       AmpR promoter: bla
   5087..5947    +  CDS            AmpR: β-lactamase; bla; confers resistance to ampicillin, carbenicillin, and related antibiotics
   6118..484     +  rep_origin     ori (across the origin): high-copy-number ColE1/pMB1/pBR322/pUC origin of replication
