>Addgene plasmid #118342 | MtMscL delta49 | addgene full sequence | sequence record 228502 | Addgene NGS Result
TATACCATGGGCTGGAGCCATCATCATCATCATCACAGCAGCGGCCTGGTGCCGCGCGGCAGCCATATGC
TCAAAGGATTCAAGGAGTTTCTCGCGCGGGGTAATATCGTCGACCTGGCTGTCGCGGTGGTAATCGGCAC
AGCGTTCACGGCGTTGGTCACCAAGTTCACCGACAGCATCATTACGCCGCTGATCAACCGGATCGGCGTC
AACGCACAGTCCGACGTCGGCATCTTGCGGATCGGTATCGGCGGTGGTCAGACCATTGACTTGAACGTCT
TGTTGTCGGCAGCGATCAACTTTTTCCTGATCGCGTTCGCGGTGTACTTCCTAGTCGTGCTGCCCTACAA
CACACTACGCAAGAAGGGGTAAGTCGAGCAGCCGGGCGACACCCAAGTCGTGCTGCTCACCGAAATCCGC
GATCTGCTCGCGCAAACGAACGGGGACTCGCCGGGGAGGCACGGCGGCCGTGGGACACCATCGCCAACCG
ACGGGCCTCGCGCGAGCACAGAATCGCAACCCGGGTAAGAATTCGAGCTCCGTCGACAAGCTTGCGGCCG
CACTCGAGCACCACCACCACCACCACTGAGATCCGGCTGCTAACAAAGCCCGAAAGGAAGCTGAGTTGGC
TGCTGCCACCGCTGAGCAATAACTAGCATAACCCCTTGGGGCCTCTAAACGGGTCTTGAGGGGTTTTTTG
CTGAAAGGAGGAACTATATCCGGATATCCCGCAAGAGGCCCGGCAGTACCGGCATAACCAAGCCTATGCC
TACAGCATCCAGGGTGACGGTGCCGAGGATGACGATGAGCGCATTGTTAGATTTCATACACGGTGCCTGA
CTGCGTTAGCAATTTAACTGTGATAAACTACCGCATTAAAGCTTATCGATGATAAGCTGTCAAACATGAG
AATTCTTGAAGACGAAAGGGCCTCGTGATACGCCTATTTTTATAGGTTAATGTCATGATAATAATGGTTT
CTTAGAGGTCAGGTGGCACTTTTCGGGGAAATGTGCGCGGAACCCCTATTTGTTTATTTTTCTAAATACA
TTCAAATATGTATCCGCTCATGAGACAATAACCCTGATAAATGCTTCAATAATATTGAAAAAGGAAGAGT
ATGAGTATTCAACATTTCCGTGTCGCCCTTATTCCCTTTTTTGCGGCATTTTGCCTTCCTGTTTTTGCTC
ACCCAGAAACGCTGGTGAAAGTAAAAGATGCTGAAGATCAGTTGGGTGCACGAGTGGGTTACATCGAACT
GGATCTCAACAGCGGTAAGATCCTTGAGAGTTTTCGCCCCGAAGAACGTTTTCCAATGATGAGCACTTTT
AAAGTTCTGCTATGTGGCGCGGTATTATCCCGTGTTGACGCCGGGCAAGAGCAACTCGGTCGCCGCATAC
ACTATTCTCAGAATGACTTGGTTGAGTACTCACCAGTCACAGAAAAGCATCTTACGGATGGCATGACAGT
AAGAGAATTATGCAGTGCTGCCATAACCATGAGTGATAACACTGCGGCCAACTTACTTCTGACAACGATC
GGAGGACCGAAGGAGCTAACCGCTTTTTTGCACAACATGGGGGATCATGTAACTCGCCTTGATCGTTGGG
AACCGGAGCTGAATGAAGCCATACCAAACGACGAGCGTGACACCACGATGCCTGCAGCAATGGCAACAAC
GTTGCGCAAACTATTAACTGGCGAACTACTTACTCTAGCTTCCCGGCAACAATTAATAGACTGGATGGAG
GCGGATAAAGTTGCAGGACCACTTCTGCGCTCGGCCCTTCCGGCTGGCTGGTTTATTGCTGATAAATCTG
GAGCCGGTGAGCGTGGGTCTCGCGGTATCATTGCAGCACTGGGGCCAGATGGTAAGCCCTCCCGTATCGT
AGTTATCTACACGACGGGGAGTCAGGCAACTATGGATGAACGAAATAGACAGATCGCTGAGATAGGTGCC
TCACTGATTAAGCATTGGTAACTGTCAGACCAAGTTTACTCATATATACTTTAGATTGATTTAAAACTTC
ATTTTTAATTTAAAAGGATCTAGGTGAAGATCCTTTTTGATAATCTCATGACCAAAATCCCTTAACGTGA
GTTTTCGTTCCACTGAGCGTCAGACCCCGTAGAAAAGATCAAAGGATCTTCTTGAGATCCTTTTTTTCTG
CGCGTAATCTGCTGCTTGCAAACAAAAAAACCACCGCTACCAGCGGTGGTTTGTTTGCCGGATCAAGAGC
TACCAACTCTTTTTCCGAAGGTAACTGGCTTCAGCAGAGCGCAGATACCAAATACTGTCCTTCTAGTGTA
GCCGTAGTTAGGCCACCACTTCAAGAACTCTGTAGCACCGCCTACATACCTCGCTCTGCTAATCCTGTTA
CCAGTGGCTGCTGCCAGTGGCGATAAGTCGTGTCTTACCGGGTTGGACTCAAGACGATAGTTACCGGATA
AGGCGCAGCGGTCGGGCTGAACGGGGGGTTCGTGCACACAGCCCAGCTTGGAGCGAACGACCTACACCGA
ACTGAGATACCTACAGCGTGAGCTATGAGAAAGCGCCACGCTTCCCGAAGGGAGAAAGGCGGACAGGTAT
CCGGTAAGCGGCAGGGTCGGAACAGGAGAGCGCACGAGGGAGCTTCCAGGGGGAAACGCCTGGTATCTTT
ATAGTCCTGTCGGGTTTCGCCACCTCTGACTTGAGCGTCGATTTTTGTGATGCTCGTCAGGGGGGCGGAG
CCTATGGAAAAACGCCAGCAACGCGGCCTTTTTACGGTTCCTGGCCTTTTGCTGGCCTTTTGCTCACATG
TTCTTTCCTGCGTTATCCCCTGATTCTGTGGATAACCGTATTACCGCCTTTGAGTGAGCTGATACCGCTC
GCCGCAGCCGAACGACCGAGCGCAGCGAGTCAGTGAGCGAGGAAGCGGAAGAGCGCCTGATGCGGTATTT
TCTCCTTACGCATCTGTGCGGTATTTCACACCGCAATGGTGCACTCTCAGTACAATCTGCTCTGATGCCG
CATAGTTAAGCCAGTATACACTCCGCTATCGCTACGTGACTGGGTCATGGCTGCGCCCCGACACCCGCCA
ACACCCGCTGACGCGCCCTGACGGGCTTGTCTGCTCCCGGCATCCGCTTACAGACAAGCTGTGACCGTCT
CCGGGAGCTGCATGTGTCAGAGGTTTTCACCGTCATCACCGAAACGCGCGAGGCAGCTGCGGTAAAGCTC
ATCAGCGTGGTCGTGAAGCGATTCACAGATGTCTGCCTGTTCATCCGCGTCCAGCTCGTTGAGTTTCTCC
AGAAGCGTTAATGTCTGGCTTCTGATAAAGCGGGCCATGTTAAGGGCGGTTTTTTCCTGTTTGGTCACTG
ATGCCTCCGTGTAAGGGGGATTTCTGTTCATGGGGGTAATGATACCGATGAAACGAGAGAGGATGCTCAC
GATACGGGTTACTGATGATGAACATGCCCGGTTACTGGAACGTTGTGAGGGTAAACAACTGGCGGTATGG
ATGCGGCGGGACCAGAGAAAAATCACTCAGGGTCAATGCCAGCGCTTCGTTAATACAGATGTAGGTGTTC
CACAGGGTAGCCAGCAGCATCCTGCGATGCAGATCCGGAACATAATGGTGCAGGGCGCTGACTTCCGCGT
TTCCAGACTTTACGAAACACGGAAACCGAAGACCATTCATGTTGTTGCTCAGGTCGCAGACGTTTTGCAG
CAGCAGTCGCTTCACGTTCGCTCGCGTATCGGTGATTCATTCTGCTAACCAGTAAGGCAACCCCGCCAGC
CTAGCCGGGTCCTCAACGACAGGAGCACGATCATGCGCACCCGTGGCCAGGACCCAACGCTGCCCGAGAT
GCGCCGCGTGCGGCTGCTGGAGATGGCGGACGCGATGGATATGTTCTGCCAAGGGTTGGTTTGCGCATTC
ACAGTTCTCCGCAAGAATTGATTGGCTCCAATTCTTGGAGTGGTGAATCCGTTAGCGAGGTGCCGCCGGC
TTCCATTCAGGTCGAGGTGGCCCGGCTCCATGCACCGCGACGCAACGCGGGGAGGCAGACAAGGTATAGG
GCGGCGCCTACAATCCATGCCAACCCGTTCCATGTGCTCGCCGAGGCGGCATAAATCGCCGTGACGATCA
GCGGTCCAATGATCGAAGTTAGGCTGGTAAGAGCCGCGAGCGATCCTTGAAGCTGTCCCTGATGGTCGTC
ATCTACCTGCCTGGACAGCATGGCCTGCAACGCGGGCATCCCGATGCCGCCGGAAGCGAGAAGAATCATA
ATGGGGAAGGCCATCCAGCCTCGCGTCGCGAACGCCAGCAAGACGTAGCCCAGCGCGTCGGCCGCCATGC
CGGCGATAATGGCCTGCTTCTCGCCGAAACGTTTGGTGGCGGGACCAGTGACGAAGGCTTGAGCGAGGGC
GTGCAAGATTCCGAATACCGCAAGCGACAGGCCGATCATCGTCGCGCTCCAGCGAAAGCGGTCCTCGCCG
AAAATGACCCAGAGCGCTGCCGGCACCTGTCCTACGAGTTGCATGATAAAGAAGACAGTCATAAGTGCGG
CGACGATAGTCATGCCCCGCGCCCACCGGAAGGAGCTGACTGGGTTGAAGGCTCTCAAGGGCATCGGTCG
AGATCCCGGTGCCTAATGAGTGAGCTAACTTACATTAATTGCGTTGCGCTCACTGCCCGCTTTCCAGTCG
GGAAACTGTCGTGCCAGCTGCATTAATGAATCGGCCAACGCGCGGGGAGAGGCGGTTTGCGTATTGGGCG
CCAGGGTGGTTTTTCTTTTCACCAGTGAGACGGGCAACAGCTGATTGCCCTTCACCGCCTGGCCCTGAGA
GAGTTGCAGCAAGCGGTCCACGCTGGTTTGCCCCAGCAGGCGAAAATCCTGTTTGATGGTGGTTAACGGC
GGGATATAACATGAGCTGTCTTCGGTATCGTCGTATCCCACTACCGAGATATCCGCACCAACGCGCAGCC
CGGACTCGGTAATGGCGCGCATTGCGCCCAGCGCCATCTGATCGTTGGCAACCAGCATCGCAGTGGGAAC
GATGCCCTCATTCAGCATTTGCATGGTTTGTTGAAAACCGGACATGGCACTCCAGTCGCCTTCCCGTTCC
GCTATCGGCTGAATTTGATTGCGAGTGAGATATTTATGCCAGCCAGCCAGACGCAGACGCGCCGAGACAG
AACTTAATGGGCCCGCTAACAGCGCGATTTGCTGGTGACCCAATGCGACCAGATGCTCCACGCCCAGTCG
CGTACCGTCTTCATGGGAGAAAATAATACTGTTGATGGGTGTCTGGTCAGAGACATCAAGAAATAACGCC
GGAACATTAGTGCAGGCAGCTTCCACAGCAATGGCATCCTGGTCATCCAGCGGATAGTTAATGATCAGCC
CACTGACGCGTTGCGCGAGAAGATTGTGCACCGCCGCTTTACAGGCTTCGACGCCGCTTCGTTCTACCAT
CGACACCACCACGCTGGCACCCAGTTGATCGGCGCGAGATTTAATCGCCGCGACAATTTGCGACGGCGCG
TGCAGGGCCAGACTGGAGGTGGCAACGCCAATCAGCAACGACTGTTTGCCCGCCAGTTGTTGTGCCACGC
GGTTGGGAATGTAATTCAGCTCCGCCATCGCCGCTTCCACTTTTTCCCGCGTTTTCGCAGAAACGTGGCT
GGCCTGGTTCACCACGCGGGAAACGGTCTGATAAGAGACACCGGCATACTCTGCGACATCGTATAACGTT
ACTGGTTTCACATTCACCACCCTGAATTGACTCTCTTCCGGGCGCTATCATGCCATACCGCGAAAGGTTT
TGCGCCATTCGATGGTGTCCGGGATCTCGACGCTCTCCCTTATGCGACTCCTGCATTAGGAAGCAGCCCA
GTAGTAGGTTGAGGCCGTTGAGCACCGCCGCCGCAAGGAATGGTGCATGCAAGGAGATGGCGCCCAACAG
TCCCCCGGCCACGGGGCCTGCCACCATACCCACGCCGAAACAAGCGCTCATGAGCCCGAAGTGGCGAGCC
CGATCTTCCCCATCGGTGATGTCGGCGATATAGGCGCCAGCAACCGCACCTGTGGCGCCGGTGATGCCGG
CCACGATGCGTCCGGCGTAGAGGATCGAGATCTCGATCCCGCGAAATTAATACGACTCACTATAGGGGAA
TTGTGAGCGGATAACAATTCCCCTCTAGAAATAATTTTGTTTAACTTTAAGAAGGAGA
Features (pLannotate 1.2.2; 22 found; start..end, strand, type, name):
     19..35      +  CDS            capTEV™ (fragment): composite tag for in vivo biotinylation, TEV protease cleavage, and 6xHis tagging
     46..63      +  CDS            thrombin site: thrombin recognition and cleavage site
     67..519     +  CDS            mscL: MSCL_MYCTU - Experimental evidence at protein level: Swiss-Prot protein existence level 1. Channel that opens in response to stretch forces in the membrane lipid bilayer. The force required to trigger channel opening depends on the nature of the membrane lipids; the presence of phosphatidylinositol enhances mechanosensitivity of the channel. May participate in the regulation of osmotic pressure changes within the cell. From Mycobacterium tuberculosis (strain ATCC 25618 / H37Rv).
    569..586     +  CDS            9xHis (fragment): 9xHis affinity tag
    596..645     +  CDS            SET1 (fragment): solubility-enhancement tag derived from T7 phage gene 10B
    653..700     +  terminator     T7 terminator: transcription terminator for bacteriophage T7 RNA polymerase
    723..827     -  CDS            TcR (fragment): tetracycline efflux protein; tet; confers resistance to tetracycline
    875..903     -  promoter       tet promoter: E. coli promoter for tetracycline efflux protein gene
   1016..1120    +  promoter       AmpR promoter: bla
   1121..1981    +  CDS            AmpR: β-lactamase; bla; confers resistance to ampicillin, carbenicillin, and related antibiotics
   2152..2740    +  rep_origin     ori: high-copy-number ColE1/pMB1/pBR322/pUC origin of replication
   2926..3065    -  misc_feature   bom: basis of mobility region from pBR322
   3167..3358    -  CDS            rop: Rop protein, which maintains plasmids at low copy number; rop
   3375..3755    +  CDS            YPB1_ECOLX: Protein predicted: Swiss-Prot protein existence level 4. From Escherichia coli.
   3997..4621    -  CDS            TcR (fragment): tetracycline efflux protein; tet; confers resistance to tetracycline
   4636..4657    -  protein_bind   CAP binding site: CAP binding activates transcription in the presence of cAMP. E. coli catabolite activator protein
   4670..5751    -  CDS            lacI: lac repressor; lacI; The lac repressor binds to the lac operator to inhibit transcription in E. coli. This inhibition can be relieved by adding lactose or isopropyl-β-D-thiogalactopyranoside (IPTG).
   5752..5829    -  promoter       lacI promoter: lacI
   5837..6116    -  CDS            TcR (fragment): tetracycline efflux protein; tet; confers resistance to tetracycline
   6138..6156    +  promoter       T7 promoter: promoter for bacteriophage T7 RNA polymerase
   6157..6181    +  protein_bind   lac operator: The lac repressor binds to the lac operator to inhibit transcription in E. coli. This inhibition can be relieved by adding lactose or isopropyl-β-D-thiogalactopyranoside (IPTG). lac repressor encoded by lacI
   6196..6218    +  RBS            RBS: efficient ribosome binding site from bacteriophage T7 gene 10 (Olins and Rangwala, 1989)
