[The description below was written by a language model from this plasmid's Addgene catalogue record and pLannotate feature annotations shown in this document.]
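Description:
MtMscL delta49 is a bacterial expression plasmid built on the Novagen pET19b backbone, about 6.2 kb in total, carrying a C-terminally truncated form of the Mycobacterium tuberculosis mechanosensitive channel of large conductance (mscL, Rv0985c). It is maintained in E. coli through a ColE1/pBR322-type origin accompanied by the bom region and the rop gene, and is selected with ampicillin via the β-lactamase (AmpR) cassette. The catalogue lists it as high copy, although rop normally moderates copy number in pBR322-derived vectors. Several tetracycline-resistance fragments and a tet promoter appear in the annotation; these are non-functional remnants of the pBR322 ancestry.

Expression is driven by a T7 promoter followed by a lac operator and the phage T7 gene 10 ribosome binding site, with a T7 terminator downstream. The plasmid-borne lacI gene supplies repressor, so transcription needs a host providing T7 RNA polymerase and is induced with IPTG. The open reading frame begins with an N-terminal His tag (annotated only as a fragment of a composite tag) and a thrombin cleavage site, allowing affinity purification and later tag removal. The truncation is made by changing Glu102 to a stop codon rather than by deleting DNA. This explains why the feature tables annotate mscL across roughly 450 bp while the catalogue gives a 306 bp insert: translation ends after residue 101, removing the last 49 residues. The downstream His and SET1 fragments lie beyond this stop and should not be translated. The depositor and sequencing-derived records differ by only a few bases and show the same features. The associated publication examines the role of the channel's cytoplasmic domain, which fits use of this plasmid to produce the truncated protein for such studies.
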