Addgene plasmid #118342: MtMscL delta49
Purpose: M. tuberculosis MscL (delta49) in pET19b
Depositing lab: Douglas Rees. Depositing organization: California Institute of Technology. Publication: Elucidating a role for the cytoplasmic domain in the Mycobacterium tuberculosis mechanosensitive channel of large conductance. Herrera N, Maksaev G, Haswell ES, Rees DC. Sci Rep. 2018 Oct 1;8(1):14566. doi: 10.1038/s41598-018-32536-6. PubMed 30275500.
Backbone
  Vector backbone: pET19b
  Backbone manufacturer: Novagen
  Backbone size w/o insert (bp): 5856
  Total vector size (bp): 6222
  Vector type: Bacterial Expression
Growth in bacteria
  Bacterial resistance: Ampicillin, 100 μg/mL
  Growth temperature: 37°C
  Growth strain: DH5alpha
  Copy number: High Copy
Gene/Insert
  Gene/Insert name: MscL (alt name: large-conductance ion mechanosensitive channel)
  Species: Mycobacterium tuberculosis
  Insert size (bp): 306
  Mutation: Changed Glutamic Acid (Glu) 102 to Stop Codon
  GenBank ID: 885368
  Entrez Gene: mscL (a.k.a. Rv0985c)
  Promoter: T7 Promoter
  Tag / fusion protein: 6x His Tag (N terminal on insert); Thrombin Cleavage site (N terminal on insert)
  Cloning method: Unknown
  Sequencing primers: 5′ T7 Promoter; 3′ T7 Reverse
Terms and licenses: Academic/Nonprofit Terms; Industry Terms: Not Available to Industry
How to cite: MtMscL delta49 was a gift from Douglas Rees (Addgene plasmid # 118342 ; http://n2t.net/addgene:118342 ; RRID:Addgene_118342)
